>Addgene plasmid #22019 | pCE-BiFC-VN173 | depositor full sequence | sequence record 10109 | Author sequence
ATGGCATCAATGCAGAAGCTGATCTCAGAGGAGGACCTGCTTATGGCCATGGAGGCCCGAATTCGGTCGA
CCGAGATCTCTCGAGGTACCGGTGGCGGAGGTTCTGGTGGCGGAGGTTCTGGTGGCGGAGGTTCTATGGT
GAGCAAGGGCGAGGAGCTGTTCACCGGGGTGGTGCCCATCCTGGTCGAGCTGGACGGCGACGTAAACGGC
CACAAGTTCAGCGTGTCCGGCGAGGGCGAGGGCGATGCCACCTACGGCAAGCTGACCCTGAAGCTGATCT
GCACCACCGGCAAGCTGCCCGTGCCCTGGCCCACCCTCGTGACCACCCTGGGCTACGGCCTGCAGTGCTT
CGCCCGCTACCCCGACCACATGAAGCAGCACGACTTCTTCAAGTCCGCCATGCCCGAAGGCTACGTCCAG
GAGCGCACCATCTTCTTCAAGGACGACGGCAACTACAAGACCCGCGCCGAGGTGAAGTTCGAGGGCGACA
CCCTGGTGAACCGCATCGAGCTGAAGGGCATCGACTTCAAGGAGGACGGCAACATCCTGGGGCACAAGCT
GGAGTACAACTACAACAGCCACAACGTCTATATCACCGCCGACAAGCAGAAGAACGGCATCAAGGCCAAC
TTCAAGATCCGCCACAACATCGAGTAAGCGGCCGCAGGATCCAGACATGATAAGATACGATATCTGAGCT
CCGCATCGGCCGCTGTCATCAGATCGCCATCTCGCGCCCGTGCCTCTGACTTCTAAGTCCAATTACTCTT
CAACATCCCTACATGCTCTTTCTCCCTGTGCTCCCACCCCCTATTTTTGTTATTATCAAAAAAACTTCTT
CTTAATTTCTTTGTTTTTTAGCTTCTTTTAAGTCACCTCTAACAATGAAATTGTGTAGATTCAAAAATAG
AATTAATTCGTAATAAAAAGTCGAAAAAAATTGTGCTCCCTCCCCCCATTAATAATAATTCTATCCCAAA
ATCTACACAATGTTCTGTGTACACTTCTTATGTTTTTTTTACTTCTGATAAATTTTTTTTGAAACATCAT
AGAAAAAACCGCACACAAAATACCTTATCATATGTTACGTTTCAGTTTATGACCGCAATTTTTATTTCTT
CGCACGTCTGGGCCTCTCATGACGTCAAATCATGCTCATCGTGAAAAAGTTTTGGAGTATTTTTGGAATT
TTTCAATCAAGTGAAAGTTTATGAAATTAATTTTCCTGCTTTTGCTTTTTGGGGGTTTCCCCTATTGTTT
GTCAAGAGTTTCGAGGACGGCGTTTTTCTTGCTAAAATCACAAGTATTGATGAGCACGATGCAAGAAAGA
TCGGAAGAAGGTTTGGGTTTGAGGCTCAGTGGAAGGTGAGTAGAAGTTGATAATTTGAAAGTGGAGTAGT
GTCTATGGGGTTTTTGCCTTAAATGACAGAATACATTCCCAATATACCAAACATAACTGTTTCCTACTAG
TCGGCCGTACGGGCCCTTTCGTCTCGCGCGTTTCGGTGATGACGGTGAAAACCTCTGACACATGCAGCTC
CCGGAGACGGTCACAGCTTGTCTGTAAGCGGATGCCGGGAGCAGACAAGCCCGTCAGGGCGCGTCAGCGG
GTGTTGGCGGGTGTCGGGGCTGGCTTAACTATGCGGCATCAGAGCAGATTGTACTGAGAGTGCACCATAT
GCGGTGTGAAATACCGCACAGATGCGTAAGGAGAAAATACCGCATCAGGCGGCCTTAAGGGCCTCGTGAT
ACGCCTATTTTTATAGGTTAATGTCATGATAATAATGGTTTCTTAGACGTCAGGTGGCACTTTTCGGGGA
AATGTGCGCGGAACCCCTATTTGTTTATTTTTCTAAATACATTCAAATATGTATCCGCTCATGAGACAAT
AACCCTGATAAATGCTTCAATAATATTGAAAAAGGAAGAGTATGAGTATTCAACATTTCCGTGTCGCCCT
TATTCCCTTTTTTGCGGCATTTTGCCTTCCTGTTTTTGCTCACCCAGAAACGCTGGTGAAAGTAAAAGAT
GCTGAAGATCAGTTGGGTGCACGAGTGGGTTACATCGAACTGGATCTCAACAGCGGTAAGATCCTTGAGA
GTTTTCGCCCCGAAGAACGTTTTCCAATGATGAGCACTTTTAAAGTTCTGCTATGTGGCGCGGTATTATC
CCGTATTGACGCCGGGCAAGAGCAACTCGGTCGCCGCATACACTATTCTCAGAATGACTTGGTTGAGTAC
TCACCAGTCACAGAAAAGCATCTTACGGATGGCATGACAGTAAGAGAATTATGCAGTGCTGCCATAACCA
TGAGTGATAACACTGCGGCCAACTTACTTCTGACAACGATCGGAGGACCGAAGGAGCTAACCGCTTTTTT
GCACAACATGGGGGATCATGTAACTCGCCTTGATCGTTGGGAACCGGAGCTGAATGAAGCCATACCAAAC
GACGAGCGTGACACCACGATGCCTGTAGCAATGGCAACAACGTTGCGCAAACTATTAACTGGCGAACTAC
TTACTCTAGCTTCCCGGCAACAATTAATAGACTGGATGGAGGCGGATAAAGTTGCAGGACCACTTCTGCG
CTCGGCCCTTCCGGCTGGCTGGTTTATTGCTGATAAATCTGGAGCCGGTGAGCGTGGGTCTCGCGGTATC
ATTGCAGCACTGGGGCCAGATGGTAAGCCCTCCCGTATCGTAGTTATCTACACGACGGGGAGTCAGGCAA
CTATGGATGAACGAAATAGACAGATCGCTGAGATAGGTGCCTCACTGATTAAGCATTGGTAACTGTCAGA
CCAAGTTTACTCATATATACTTTAGATTGATTTAAAACTTCATTTTTAATTTAAAAGGATCTAGGTGAAG
ATCCTTTTTGATAATCTCATGACCAAAATCCCTTAACGTGAGTTTTCGTTCCACTGAGCGTCAGACCCCG
TAGAAAAGATCAAAGGATCTTCTTGAGATCCTTTTTTTCTGCGCGTAATCTGCTGCTTGCAAACAAAAAA
ACCACCGCTACCAGCGGTGGTTTGTTTGCCGGATCAAGAGCTACCAACTCTTTTTCCGAAGGTAACTGGC
TTCAGCAGAGCGCAGATACCAAATACTGTCCTTCTAGTGTAGCCGTAGTTAGGCCACCACTTCAAGAACT
CTGTAGCACCGCCTACATACCTCGCTCTGCTAATCCTGTTACCAGTGGCTGCTGCCAGTGGCGATAAGTC
GTGTCTTACCGGGTTGGACTCAAGACGATAGTTACCGGATAAGGCGCAGCGGTCGGGCTGAACGGGGGGT
TCGTGCACACAGCCCAGCTTGGAGCGAACGACCTACACCGAACTGAGATACCTACAGCGTGAGCATTGAG
AAAGCGCCACGCTTCCCGAAGGGAGAAAGGCGGACAGGTATCCGGTAAGCGGCAGGGTCGGAACAGGAGA
GCGCACGAGGGAGCTTCCAGGGGGAAACGCCTGGTATCTTTATAGTCCTGTCGGGTTTCGCCACCTCTGA
CTTGAGCGTCGATTTTTGTGATGCTCGTCAGGGGGGCGGAGCCTATGGAAAAACGCCAGCAACGCGGCCT
TTTTACGGTTCCTGGCCTTTTGCTGGCCTTTTGCTCACATGTTCTTTCCTGCGTTATCCCCTGATTCTGT
GGATAACCGTATTACCGCCTTTGAGTGAGCTGATACCGCTCGCCGCAGCCGAACGACCGAGCGCAGCGAG
TCAGTGAGCGAGGAAGCGGAAGAGCGCCCAATACGCAAACCGCCTCTCCCCGCGCGTTGGCCGATTCATT
AATGCAGCTGGCACGACAGGTTTCCCGACTGGAAAGCGGGCAGTGAGCGCAACGCAATTAATGTGAGTTA
GCTCACTCATTAGGCACCCCAGGCTTTACACTTTATGCTTCCGGCTCGTATGTTGTGTGGAATTGTGAGC
GGATAACAATTTCACACAGGAAACAGCTATGACCATGATTACGCCAAGCTTGCATGCCTGCAGGTCGACT
CTAGAGGATCACCAAAAACGGAACGTTGAGCTGGACGGAAATAGTGGTAAAGTGACATGATTATAGTTTG
AAGATTTCTAATTTCACAATTAGAGCAAATGTTGTTCGGTATTTATTTTCAACGGTATTTATACTATTTT
CCACCTTTTTCTAGAACATTCGAGCTGCTTGTTGCAAAAGGAGGGCGACTCACATTCGGTACATGGAAAA
GTAGTGTACACAATAAAGAGACCCAGATACATTTTCCGTCTGCGTCTCTTTGCACCCACCGGGAGTATTT
TCAAACGAATGCATCTAGGACCTTCTAGAACATTCTGTAAGGCTGCAGAATGCGGGTATATAAGGAAAGC
GGGCTCAGAGGAAGCCAACACGCTTTGTTCTAGTGCATCTAAAAAACTTCGAAAATCCTCATCGGGATCC
CCGGGATTGGCCAAAGGACCCAAAGGTATGTTTCGAATGATACTAACATAACATAGAACATTTTCAGGAG
GACCCTTGGCTAGCAATTGTACCCGCGGGCCCACC
Features (pLannotate 1.2.2; 14 found; start..end, strand, type, name):
    136..654     +  CDS            VN173: N-terminal fragment of mVenus for use in bimolecular fluorescence complementation (BiFC) (Kodama and Hu, 2010)
    668..688     -  polyA_signal   SV40 poly(A) signal (fragment): SV40 polyadenylation signal
   1270..1365    +  CDS            aex-5 (fragment): AEX5_CAEEL - Also known as kpc-3 From Caenorhabditis elegans.
   1493..1528    +  CDS            rop (fragment): Rop protein, which maintains plasmids at low copy number; rop
   1630..1729    +  misc_feature   bom (fragment): basis of mobility region from pBR322
   1827..1931    +  promoter       AmpR promoter: bla
   1932..2792    +  CDS            AmpR: β-lactamase; bla; confers resistance to ampicillin, carbenicillin, and related antibiotics
   2963..3551    +  rep_origin     ori: high-copy-number ColE1/pMB1/pBR322/pUC origin of replication
   3734..3826    +  CDS            lacI (fragment): lac repressor; lacI; The lac repressor binds to the lac operator to inhibit transcription in E. coli. This inhibition can be relieved by adding lactose or isopropyl-β-D-thiogalactopyranoside (IPTG).
   3839..3860    +  protein_bind   CAP binding site: CAP binding activates transcription in the presence of cAMP. E. coli catabolite activator protein
   3875..3905    +  promoter       lac promoter: promoter for the E. coli lac operon
   3913..3929    +  protein_bind   lac operator: The lac repressor binds to the lac operator to inhibit transcription in E. coli. This inhibition can be relieved by adding lactose or isopropyl-β-D-thiogalactopyranoside (IPTG). lac repressor encoded by lacI
   3966..4000    -  misc_feature   MCS (fragment): pUC18/19 multiple cloning site
   3998..4048    -  CDS            hsp-16.1 (fragment): HSP11_CAEEL - Also known as hsp16-1b. Experimental evidence at transcript level: Swiss-Prot protein existence level 2. From Caenorhabditis elegans.
