[The description below was written by a language model from this plasmid's Addgene catalogue record and pLannotate feature annotations shown in this document.]
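Description:
pCE-BiFC-VN173 is a Caenorhabditis elegans expression plasmid for bimolecular fluorescence complementation (BiFC), built on the pPD49.83-type backbone from the Fire lab 1995 vector kit. It is maintained in E. coli as a high-copy plasmid through a ColE1/pUC-type origin and selected with ampicillin via the β-lactamase gene and its promoter. The annotated backbone also carries pUC-derived remnants (a lacI fragment, CAP binding site, lac promoter and operator, partial multiple cloning site) and short rop and bom fragments. These are vector leftovers, not functional parts of the worm cassette.

The payload is VN173, the N-terminal fragment of the yellow fluorescent protein Venus (residues 1–172, derived from Aequorea victoria GFP), cloned between KpnI and NotI as an insert of about 520 bp. A Myc epitope tag lies upstream on the backbone. According to the depositor, multiple cloning sites sit between Myc and VN173, so a protein of interest can be inserted in frame to give a Myc-tagged fusion ending in VN173. VN173 is not fluorescent by itself. Signal appears only when its fusion partner interacts with a second protein fused to a complementary C-terminal fluorescent protein fragment, which brings the two halves together to rebuild the fluorophore.

The catalogue fields do not name the promoter. The feature table detects a short hsp-16.1 fragment just upstream of the cassette in the circular map, which suggests a C. elegans heat-shock regulatory region, but no promoter is annotated as such. The regions downstream of VN173 are matched only as small fragments (a piece of SV40 poly(A) signal and an aex-5 hit), so the 3′ processing element is not clearly identified. The plasmid is used to visualise protein–protein interactions in living worms.
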