Addgene plasmid #22019: pCE-BiFC-VN173
Depositing lab: Chang-Deng Hu. Depositing organization: Purdue University. Publication: Visualization of protein interactions in living Caenorhabditis elegans using bimolecular fluorescence complementation analysis. Shyu YJ, Hiatt SM, Duren HM, Ellis RE, Kerppola TK, Hu CD. Nat Protoc. 2008 . 3(4):588-96. 10.1038/nprot.2008.16 PubMed 18388940.
Backbone
  Vector backbone: pPD4983
  Backbone manufacturer: Fire lab 1995 kit
  Backbone size w/o insert (bp): 3993
  Vector type: Worm Expression
Growth in bacteria
  Bacterial resistance: Ampicillin, 100 μg/mL
  Growth temperature: 37°C
  Growth strain: DH5alpha
  Growth instructions: DH5 alpha
  Copy number: High Copy
Gene/Insert
  Gene/Insert name: VN173 (alt name: Venus(1-172))
  Species: Aequorea Victoria
  Insert size (bp): 522
  Mutation: N/A
  Tag / fusion protein: Myc (N terminal on backbone)
  Cloning method: Restriction Enzyme; 5′ cloning site KpnI (not destroyed); 3′ cloning site NotI (not destroyed)
  Sequencing primers: 5′ n/a; 3′ n/a
Terms and licenses: Academic/Nonprofit Terms; Industry Terms: Not Available to Industry
Depositor comments: Hiatt, S.M., Shyu, Y., Duren, H.M, and Hu, C.D. Bimolecular fluorescence complementation (BiFC) analysis of protein interactions in living C. elegans. Methods, 45:185-191 (2008) Multicloning sites betwee Myc and VN173 are avaialble
How to cite: pCE-BiFC-VN173 was a gift from Chang-Deng Hu (Addgene plasmid # 22019 ; http://n2t.net/addgene:22019 ; RRID:Addgene_22019)
