>Addgene plasmid #22019 | pCE-BiFC-VN173 | addgene partial sequence | sequence record 27894 | 22019 with Myc
TGCATGGAGCCCGAATTCGGTCGACCGAGATCTCTCGAGGTACCGGTGGCGGAGGTTCTGGTGGCGGAGG
TTCTGGTGGCGGAGGTTCTATGGTGAGCAAGGGCGAGGAGCTGTTCACCGGGGTGGTGCCCATCCTGGTC
GAGCTGGACGGCGACGTAAACGGCCACAAGTTCAGCGTGTCCGGCGAGGGCGAGGGCGATGCCACCTACG
GCAAGCTGACCCTGAAGCTGATCTGCACCACCGGCAAGCTGCCCGTGCCCTGGCCCACCCTCGTGACCAC
CCTGGGCTACGGCCTGCAGTGCTTCGCCCGCTACCCCGACCACATGAAGCAGCACGACTTCTTCAAGTCC
GCCATGCCCGAAGGCTACGTCCAGGAGCGCACCATCTTCTTCAAGGACGACGGCAACTACAAGACCCGCG
CCGAGGTGAAGTTCGAGGGCGACACCCTGGTGAACCGCATCGAGCTGAAGGGCATCGACTTCAAGGAGGA
CGGCAACATCCTGGGGCACAAGCTGGAGTACAACTACAACAGCCACAACGTCTATATCACCGCCGACAAG
CAGAAGAACGGCATCAAGGCCAACTTCAAGATCCGCCACAACATCGAGTAGGCGGCCGCAGGATCCAGAC
ATGATAAGATACGATATCTGAGCTCCGCATCGGCCGCTGTCATCAGATCGCCATCTCGCGCCCGTGCCTC
TGACTTCTANTCCATTACTCTT
