>Addgene plasmid #22019 | pCE-BiFC-VN173 | addgene partial sequence | sequence record 27895 | 22019 with EGFP-N
GCTCCTCGCCCTTGCTCACCATAGAACCTCCGCCACCAGAACCTCCGCCACCAGAACCTCCGCCACCGGT
ACCTCGAGAGATCTCGGTCGACCGAATTCGGGCCTCCATGGCCATAAGCAGGTCCTCCTCTGAGATCAGC
TTCTGCATTGATGCCATGGTGGGCCCGCGGGTACAATTGCTAGCCAAGGGTCCTCCTGAAAATGTTCTAT
GTTATGTTAGTATCATTCGAAACATACCTTTGGGTCCTTTGGCCAATCCCGGGGATCCGATGAGGATTTT
CGAAGTTTTTTAGATGCACTAGAACAAAGCGTGTTGGCTTCCTCTGAGCCCGCTTTCCTTATATACCCGC
ATTCTGCAGCCTTACAGAATGTTCTAGAAGGTCCTAGATGCATTCGTTTGAAAATACTCCCGGTGGGTGC
AAAGAGACGCAGACGGAAAATGTATCTGGGTCTCTTTATTGTGTACACTACTTTTCCATGTACCGAATGT
GAGTCGCCCTCCTTTTGCAACAAGCAGCTCGAATGTTCTAGAAAAAGGTGGAAAATAGTATAAATACCGT
TGAAAATAAATACCGAACAACATTTGCTCTAATTGTGAAATTAGAAATCTTCAAACTATAATCATGTCAC
TTTACCACTATTTCCGTCCAGCTC
